>Addgene plasmid #12468 | Top7 L27A K39E K40E V48V K55E | depositor partial sequence | sequence record 7311 | Author sequence
ATGGGGGATATCCAGGTTCAAGTGAACATTGACGATAATGGTAAAAACTTCGATTATACTTATACCGTGA
CCACAGAATCGGAAGCACAGAAGGTTTTGAACGAACTGAAAGACTACATCGAAGAACAGGGGGCTAAACG
CGTTCGCATCTCGATTACCGCTCGTACGGAAAAAGAAGCAGAAAAATTTGCCGCGATTTTGATTAAAGTT
TTCGCCGAACTGGGTTATAATGATATTAACGTTACGTGGGACGGCGATACGGTGACAGTGGAAGGACAGT
TAGAGGGCGGTTCTCTCGAGCACCACCACCACCACCACTGA
