[The description below was written by a language model from this plasmid's Addgene catalogue record.]
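Description:
Top7 L27A K39E K40E V48V K55E is a bacterial expression plasmid built on the pET29b(+) backbone (recorded as 5371 bp without insert) and carrying a 321 bp insert that encodes a mutant form of Top7. It is selected with kanamycin and is listed as high copy. The insert was introduced by restriction enzyme cloning, although the record does not state which sites were used. No feature table accompanies the entry, so the positions of individual elements are not documented.

The encoded protein carries the listed substitutions L27A, K39E, K40E and K55E, together with an entry written as V48V. As recorded, V48V does not change the residue, and the record does not explain it. A 6xHis tag is fused to the C terminus of the insert, which would allow purification of the product by immobilised metal affinity chromatography. The promoter is not explicitly stated, but pET-series vectors generally drive expression from a T7 promoter under lac operator control. This fits the listing of a T7 primer for 5′ sequencing and the recommendation of a DE3 lysogen host carrying pLysS for protein production. Such hosts supply inducible T7 RNA polymerase, while pLysS provides T7 lysozyme to lower basal expression. A standard cloning strain is used for plasmid propagation.

Top7 is generally known as a computationally designed protein with a novel fold. The record does not state a purpose for this variant, but a His-tagged point-mutant construct of this kind is suited to producing recombinant protein in E. coli for biophysical or structural comparison with the parent protein.
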