Addgene plasmid #12468: Top7 L27A K39E K40E V48V K55E
Depositing lab: David Baker. Depositing organization: University of Washington.
Backbone
  Vector backbone: pet29 b(+)
  Backbone size w/o insert (bp): 5371
  Vector type: Bacterial Expression
Growth in bacteria
  Bacterial resistance: Kanamycin, 50 μg/mL
  Growth temperature: 37°C
  Growth strain: DH5alpha
  Growth instructions: Plasmids are provided in DH5 alpha, but for protein expression, BL21(DE3)pLysS is recommended.
  Copy number: High Copy
Gene/Insert
  Gene/Insert name: Top7 L27A K39E K40E V48V K55E
  Insert size (bp): 321
  Mutation: L27A K39E K40E V48V K55E
  Tag / fusion protein: 6xHis (C terminal on insert)
  Cloning method: Restriction Enzyme
  Sequencing primers: 5′ T7
Terms and licenses: Academic/Nonprofit Terms; Industry Terms: Not Available to Industry
How to cite: Top7 L27A K39E K40E V48V K55E was a gift from David Baker (Addgene plasmid # 12468 ; http://n2t.net/addgene:12468 ; RRID:Addgene_12468)
